>Addgene plasmid #236919 | pNL [NlucP/MRE/Hygro] Vector | addgene full sequence | sequence record 473374 | Addgene NGS Result
GGCCTAACTGGCCGGTACCTGAGCTCGTCTGCACACGGCCCGTCTGCACACGGCCCGTCTGCACACGGCC
CGTCTGCACACGGCCCGTCTGCACACGGCCCCTCGAGGATATCAAGATCTGGCCTCGGCGGCCAAGCTTA
GACACTAGAGGGTATATAATGGAAGCTCGACTTCCAGCTTGGCAATCCGGTACTGTTGGTAAAGCCACCA
TGGTCTTCACACTCGAAGATTTCGTTGGGGACTGGCGACAGACAGCCGGCTACAACCTGGACCAAGTCCT
TGAACAGGGAGGTGTGTCCAGTTTGTTTCAGAATCTCGGGGTGTCCGTAACTCCGATCCAAAGGATTGTC
CTGAGCGGTGAAAATGGGCTGAAGATCGACATCCATGTCATCATCCCGTATGAAGGTCTGAGCGGCGACC
AAATGGGCCAGATCGAAAAAATTTTTAAGGTGGTGTACCCTGTGGATGATCATCACTTTAAGGTGATCCT
GCACTATGGCACACTGGTAATCGACGGGGTTACGCCGAACATGATCGACTATTTCGGACGGCCGTATGAA
GGCATCGCCGTGTTCGACGGCAAAAAGATCACTGTAACAGGGACCCTGTGGAACGGCAACAAAATTATCG
ACGAGCGCCTGATCAACCCCGACGGCTCCCTGCTGTTCCGAGTAACCATCAACGGAGTGACCGGCTGGCG
GCTGTGCGAACGCATTCTGGCGAATTCTCACGGCTTTCCGCCTGAGGTTGAAGAGCAAGCCGCCGGTACA
TTGCCTATGTCCTGCGCACAAGAAAGCGGTATGGACCGGCACCCAGCCGCTTGTGCTTCAGCTCGCATCA
ACGTCTAAGGCCGCGACTCTAGAGTCGGGGCGGCCGGCCGCTTCGAGCAGACATGATAAGATACATTGAT
GAGTTTGGACAAACCACAACTAGAATGCAGTGAAAAAAATGCTTTATTTGTGAAATTTGTGATGCTATTG
CTTTATTTGTAACCATTATAAGCTGCAATAAACAAGTTAACAACAACAATTGCATTCATTTTATGTTTCA
GGTTCAGGGGGAGGTGTGGGAGGTTTTTTAAAGCAAGTAAAACCTCTACAAATGTGGTAAAATCGATAAG
GATCCGTTTGCGTATTGGGCGCTCTTCCGCTGATCTGCGCAGCACCATGGCCTGAAATAACCTCTGAAAG
AGGAACTTGGTTAGCTACCTTCTGAGGCGGAAAGAACCAGCTGTGGAATGTGTGTCAGTTAGGGTGTGGA
AAGTCCCCAGGCTCCCCAGCAGGCAGAAGTATGCAAAGCATGCATCTCAATTAGTCAGCAACCAGGTGTG
GAAAGTCCCCAGGCTCCCCAGCAGGCAGAAGTATGCAAAGCATGCATCTCAATTAGTCAGCAACCATAGT
CCCGCCCCTAACTCCGCCCATCCCGCCCCTAACTCCGCCCAGTTCCGCCCATTCTCCGCCCCATGGCTGA
CTAATTTTTTTTATTTATGCAGAGGCCGAGGCCGCCTCTGCCTCTGAGCTATTCCAGAAGTAGTGAGGAG
GCTTTTTTGGAGGCCTAGGCTTTTGCAAAAAGCTCGATTCTTCTGACACTAGCGCCACCATGAAGAAGCC
CGAACTCACCGCTACCAGCGTTGAAAAATTTCTCATCGAGAAGTTCGACAGTGTGAGCGACCTGATGCAG
TTGTCGGAGGGCGAAGAGAGCCGAGCCTTCAGCTTCGATGTCGGCGGACGCGGCTATGTACTGCGGGTGA
ATAGCTGCGCTGATGGCTTCTACAAAGACCGCTACGTGTACCGCCACTTCGCCAGCGCTGCACTACCCAT
CCCCGAAGTGTTGGACATCGGCGAGTTCAGCGAGAGCCTGACATACTGCATCAGTAGACGCGCCCAAGGC
GTTACTCTCCAAGACCTCCCCGAAACAGAGCTGCCTGCTGTGTTACAGCCTGTCGCCGAAGCTATGGATG
CTATTGCCGCCGCCGACCTCAGTCAAACCAGCGGCTTCGGCCCATTCGGGCCCCAAGGCATCGGCCAGTA
CACAACCTGGCGGGATTTCATTTGCGCCATTGCTGATCCCCATGTCTACCACTGGCAGACCGTGATGGAC
GACACCGTGTCCGCCAGCGTAGCTCAAGCCCTGGACGAACTGATGCTGTGGGCCGAAGACTGTCCCGAGG
TGCGCCACCTCGTCCATGCCGACTTCGGCAGCAACAACGTCCTGACCGACAACGGCCGCATCACCGCCGT
AATCGACTGGTCCGAAGCTATGTTCGGGGACAGTCAGTACGAGGTGGCCAACATCTTCTTCTGGCGGCCC
TGGCTGGCTTGCATGGAGCAGCAGACTCGCTACTTCGAGCGCCGGCATCCCGAGCTGGCCGGCAGCCCTC
GTCTGCGAGCCTACATGCTGCGCATCGGCCTGGATCAGCTCTACCAGAGCCTCGTGGACGGCAACTTCGA
CGATGCTGCCTGGGCTCAAGGCCGCTGCGATGCCATCGTCCGCAGCGGGGCCGGCACCGTCGGTCGCACA
CAAATCGCTCGCCGGAGCGCAGCCGTATGGACCGACGGCTGCGTCGAGGTGCTGGCCGACAGCGGCAACC
GCCGGCCCAGTACACGACCGCGCGCTAAGGAGGTAGGTCGAGTTTAAACTCTAGAACCGGTCATGGCCGC
AATAAAATATCTTTATTTTCATTACATCTGTGTGTTGGTTTTTTGTGTGTTCGAACTAGATGCTGTCGAC
CGATGCCCTTGAGAGCCTTCAACCCAGTCAGCTCCTTCCGGTGGGCGCGGGGCATGACTATCGTCGCCGC
ACTTATGACTGTCTTCTTTATCATGCAACTCGTAGGACAGGTGCCGGCAGCGCTCTTCCGCTTCCTCGCT
CACTGACTCGCTGCGCTCGGTCGTTCGGCTGCGGCGAGCGGTATCAGCTCACTCAAAGGCGGTAATACGG
TTATCCACAGAATCAGGGGATAACGCAGGAAAGAACATGTGAGCAAAAGGCCAGCAAAAGGCCAGGAACC
GTAAAAAGGCCGCGTTGCTGGCGTTTTTCCATAGGCTCCGCCCCCCTGACGAGCATCACAAAAATCGACG
CTCAAGTCAGAGGTGGCGAAACCCGACAGGACTATAAAGATACCAGGCGTTTCCCCCTGGAAGCTCCCTC
GTGCGCTCTCCTGTTCCGACCCTGCCGCTTACCGGATACCTGTCCGCCTTTCTCCCTTCGGGAAGCGTGG
CGCTTTCTCATAGCTCACGCTGTAGGTATCTCAGTTCGGTGTAGGTCGTTCGCTCCAAGCTGGGCTGTGT
GCACGAACCCCCCGTTCAGCCCGACCGCTGCGCCTTATCCGGTAACTATCGTCTTGAGTCCAACCCGGTA
AGACACGACTTATCGCCACTGGCAGCAGCCACTGGTAACAGGATTAGCAGAGCGAGGTATGTAGGCGGTG
CTACAGAGTTCTTGAAGTGGTGGCCTAACTACGGCTACACTAGAAGAACAGTATTTGGTATCTGCGCTCT
GCTGAAGCCAGTTACCTTCGGAAAAAGAGTTGGTAGCTCTTGATCCGGCAAACAAACCACCGCTGGTAGC
GGTGGTTTTTTTGTTTGCAAGCAGCAGATTACGCGCAGAAAAAAAGGATCTCAAGAAGATCCTTTGATCT
TTTCTACGGGGTCTGACGCTCAGTGGAACGAAAACTCACGTTAAGGGATTTTGGTCATGAGATTATCAAA
AAGGATCTTCACCTAGATCCTTTTAAATTAAAAATGAAGTTTTAAATCAATCTAAAGTATATATGAGTAA
ACTTGGTCTGACAGCGGCCGCAAATGCTAAACCACTGCAGTGGTTACCAGTGCTTGATCAGTGAGGCACC
GATCTCAGCGATCTGCCTATTTCGTTCGTCCATAGTGGCCTGACTCCCCGTCGTGTAGATCACTACGATT
CGTGAGGGCTTACCATCAGGCCCCAGCGCAGCAATGATGCCGCGAGAGCCGCGTTCACCGGCCCCCGATT
TGTCAGCAATGAACCAGCCAGCAGGGAGGGCCGAGCGAAGAAGTGGTCCTGCTACTTTGTCCGCCTCCAT
CCAGTCTATGAGCTGCTGTCGTGATGCTAGAGTAAGAAGTTCGCCAGTGAGTAGTTTCCGAAGAGTTGTG
GCCATTGCTACTGGCATCGTGGTATCACGCTCGTCGTTCGGTATGGCTTCGTTCAACTCTGGTTCCCAGC
GGTCAAGCCGGGTCACATGATCACCCATATTATGAAGAAATGCAGTCAGCTCCTTAGGGCCTCCGATCGT
TGTCAGAAGTAAGTTGGCCGCGGTGTTGTCGCTCATGGTAATGGCAGCACTACACAATTCTCTTACCGTC
ATGCCATCCGTAAGATGCTTTTCCGTGACCGGCGAGTACTCAACCAAGTCGTTTTGTGAGTAGTGTATAC
GGCGACCAAGCTGCTCTTGCCCGGCGTCTATACGGGACAACACCGCGCCACATAGCAGTACTTTGAAAGT
GCTCATCATCGGGAATCGTTCTTCGGGGCGGAAAGACTCAAGGATCTTGCCGCTATTGAGATCCAGTTCG
ATATAGCCCACTCTTGCACCCAGTTGATCTTCAGCATCTTTTACTTTCACCAGCGTTTCGGGGTGTGCAA
AAACAGGCAAGCAAAATGCCGCAAAGAAGGGAATGAGTGCGACACGAAAATGTTGGATGCTCATACTCGT
CCTTTTTCAATATTATTGAAGCATTTATCAGGGTTACTAGTACGTCTCTCAAGGATAAGTAAGTAATATT
AAGGTACGGGAGGTATTGGACAGGCCGCAATAAAATATCTTTATTTTCATTACATCTGTGTGTTGGTTTT
TTGTGTGAATCGATAGTACTAACATACGCTCTCCATCAAAACAAAACGAAACAAAACAAACTAGCAAAAT
AGGCTGTCCCCAGTGCAAGTGCAGGTGCCAGAACATTTCTCT
Features (pLannotate 1.2.2; 14 found; start..end, strand, type, name):
    146..177     +  promoter       minP: minimal TATA-box promoter with low basal activity
    210..722     +  CDS            Nluc: NanoLuc® luciferase human codon-optimized
    735..845     +  CDS            ODC1 (fragment): DCOR_HUMAN - Experimental evidence at protein level: Swiss-Prot protein existence level 1. Catalyzes the first and rate-limiting step of polyamine biosynthesis that converts ornithine into putrescine, which is the precursor for the polyamines, spermidine and spermine. Polyamines are essential for cell proliferation and are implicated in cellular processes, ranging from DNA replication to apoptosis. From Homo sapiens (Human).
    897..1018    -  polyA_signal   SV40 poly(A) signal: SV40 polyadenylation signal
   1044..1175    -  CDS            LT_SV40 (fragment): Experimental evidence at protein level: Swiss-Prot protein existence level 1. Isoform 17kT antigen targets host RBL2 for degradation and promotes cell proliferation. Transactivates host cyclin A promoter through its J domain. From Simian virus 40 (SV40).
   1212..1569    +  promoter       SV40 promoter: SV40 enhancer and early promoter
   1600..2637    +  CDS            HygR: hygromycin B phosphotransferase confers resistance to hygromycin
   2661..2709    +  polyA_signal   poly(A) signal: synthetic polyadenylation signal
   2725..2856    +  CDS            TcR (fragment): tetracycline efflux protein; tet; confers resistance to tetracycline
   3036..3624    -  rep_origin     ori: high-copy-number ColE1/pMB1/pBR322/pUC origin of replication
   3824..4684    -  CDS            AmpR: β-lactamase confers resistance to ampicillin, carbenicillin, and related antibiotics
   4685..4726    -  promoter       AmpR promoter (fragment): bla
   4789..4837    +  polyA_signal   poly(A) signal: synthetic polyadenylation signal
   4851..4942    +  misc_feature   pause site: RNA polymerase II transcriptional pause signal from the human α2 globin gene
