[The description below was written by a language model from this plasmid's Addgene catalogue record and pLannotate feature annotations shown in this document.]
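Description:
pNL [NlucP/MRE/Hygro] Vector is a mammalian luciferase reporter plasmid of about 4.9 kb, listed as derived from the pNL1.1.CMV[Nluc/CMV] backbone. It is propagated in E. coli through a high-copy ColE1/pUC-type origin with ampicillin selection (AmpR, β-lactamase). For mammalian cells it carries a separate hygromycin cassette in which the SV40 enhancer/early promoter drives hygromycin B phosphotransferase, followed by a synthetic poly(A) signal. This allows selection of stable reporter lines as well as transient use.

The reporter unit consists of a minimal TATA-box promoter (minP) with low basal activity, followed by human codon-optimised NanoLuc luciferase. NanoLuc is fused at its C-terminal end to a fragment of human ornithine decarboxylase, which corresponds to the PEST-type degradation sequence implied by the "NlucP" name. Destabilising the luciferase shortens its half-life, so the luminescent signal follows changes in transcription more closely. An SV40 late-type poly(A) signal terminates the transcript. A synthetic poly(A) signal and the RNA polymerase II pause site from the human α2-globin gene lie upstream of the reporter in the circular map, where they reduce read-through transcription from the backbone and keep background low.

The catalogued insert is a human MRE. This is presumably a metal response element, although the record does not expand the abbreviation. It is not annotated in the feature table and probably occupies the unannotated stretch just upstream of minP, where it would confer inducible transcription on the minimal promoter. The stated use is luciferase reporter assays of MRE-driven activity. The short tetracycline-resistance and SV40 large T fragments in the annotation appear to be backbone remnants rather than functional genes.
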