Addgene plasmid #236919: pNL [NlucP/MRE/Hygro] Vector
Purpose: Express MRE in luciferase reporter assay
Depositing lab: Promega Corporation.
Backbone
  Vector backbone: pNL1.1.CMV[Nluc/CMV] Vector
  Vector type: Luciferase
  Selectable markers: Hygromycin
Growth in bacteria
  Bacterial resistance: Ampicillin, 100 μg/mL
  Growth temperature: 37°C
  Growth strain: DH5alpha
  Copy number: High Copy
Gene/Insert
  Gene/Insert name: MRE
  Species: H. sapiens (human)
  Mutation: None
  Promoter: minP
  Tag / fusion protein: NanoLuc (R) (N terminal on backbone)
  Cloning method: Other
Terms and licenses: Academic/Nonprofit Terms; Industry Terms
How to cite: pNL [NlucP/MRE/Hygro] Vector was a gift from Promega Corporation (Addgene plasmid # 236919 ; http://n2t.net/addgene:236919 ; RRID:Addgene_236919)
